Addgene plasmid #120333: pMOD3-mCardinal-nat
Purpose: Bacterial mCardinal promoter trap
Depositing lab: James Kirby. Depositing organization: Beth Israel Deaconess Medical Center. Publication: Promotion and Rescue of Intracellular Brucella neotomae Replication during Coinfection with Legionella pneumophila. Kang YS, Kirby JE. Infect Immun. 2017 Apr 21;85(5). pii: e00991-16. doi: 10.1128/IAI.00991-16. Print 2017 May. PubMed 28264909.
Backbone
  Vector backbone: pMOD3
  Backbone manufacturer: Epicentre
  Vector type: Bacterial Expression
  Selectable markers: Nourseothricin
Growth in bacteria
  Bacterial resistance: Ampicillin, 100 μg/mL
  Growth temperature: 37°C
  Growth strain: NEB 5-alpha
  Copy number: High Copy
Gene/Insert
  Gene/Insert name: mCardinal
  Promoter: (None)
  Cloning method: Restriction Enzyme; 5′ cloning site EcoRI (unknown if destroyed); 3′ cloning site HindIII (unknown if destroyed)
Terms and licenses: Academic/Nonprofit Terms; Industry Terms: Not Available to Industry
How to cite: pMOD3-mCardinal-nat was a gift from James Kirby (Addgene plasmid # 120333 ; http://n2t.net/addgene:120333 ; RRID:Addgene_120333)
