[The description below was written by a language model from this plasmid's Addgene catalogue record and pLannotate feature annotations shown in this document.]
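Description:
pMOD3-mCardinal-nat is a bacterial transposon-construction plasmid built on the Epicentre pMOD3 backbone and intended as a promoter trap that reports with the far-red fluorescent protein mCardinal. The plasmid is about 4.1 kb. It is maintained in standard E. coli cloning strains through a high-copy ColE1/pUC-type origin and is selected with ampicillin via the bla gene and its own promoter. Short remnants of lacZα, lacI, rop and the pBR322 bom region are annotated in the backbone, but these are only fragments.

The functional payload sits between two hyperactive 19-bp Tn5 mosaic ends, which are recognised by Tn5 transposase and define the segment that can be mobilised into a target genome. Inside this segment, in order, are a fluorescent protein coding sequence, a streptothricin acetyltransferase gene (annotated as sta, corresponding to the nourseothricin resistance marker "nat" in the name), and a fragment of the R6K γ origin, which replicates only in hosts supplying the pi protein. The automated annotation labels the fluorescent protein as mNeptune2, presumably because of sequence similarity between the two proteins, whereas the catalogue entry identifies the insert as mCardinal, cloned between EcoRI and HindIII. The record lists no promoter for mCardinal, and none is annotated between the mosaic ends. Fluorescence is therefore expected only when the transposon lands downstream of an active host promoter in the correct orientation, and how the resistance gene is transcribed is not stated. Nourseothricin selects for insertion events. The associated publication concerns intracellular replication of Brucella neotomae during coinfection with Legionella pneumophila, which suggests use in generating fluorescently marked bacteria for infection studies.
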