Features (pLannotate 1.2.2; 12 found; start..end, strand, type, name):
    137..236     +  misc_feature   bom (fragment): basis of mobility region from pBR322
    242..311     -  CDS            lacZα (fragment): LacZα fragment of β-galactosidase; lacZ fragment
    309..327     +  misc_feature   Tn5 ME: hyperactive mosaic end for Tn5 transposase recognition (Reznikoff et al., 2004)
    395..1126    +  CDS            mNeptune2: mNeptune2 is a basic (constitutively fluorescent) red fluorescent protein published in 2014, derived from Entacmaea quadricolor. It is reported to be a rapidly-maturing monomer with high acid sensitivity.
   1153..1716    +  CDS            sta: STA_STRLA - Experimental evidence at protein level: Swiss-Prot protein existence level 1. Involved in resistance to streptothricin, a broad-spectrum antibiotic produced by streptomycetes. Detoxifies streptothricin via acetylation of the beta amino group of the first beta-lysyl moiety of streptothricin. From Streptomyces lavendulae.
   1717..1987    -  rep_origin     R6K γ ori (fragment): γ replication origin from E. coli plasmid R6K; requires the R6K initiator protein pi for replication
   2026..2044    -  misc_feature   Tn5 ME: hyperactive mosaic end for Tn5 transposase recognition (Reznikoff et al., 2004)
   2050..2098    -  CDS            lacI (fragment): lac repressor; lacI; The lac repressor binds to the lac operator to inhibit transcription in E. coli. This inhibition can be relieved by adding lactose or isopropyl-β-D-thiogalactopyranoside (IPTG).
   2281..2869    -  rep_origin     ori: high-copy-number ColE1/pMB1/pBR322/pUC origin of replication
   3040..3900    -  CDS            AmpR: β-lactamase; bla; confers resistance to ampicillin, carbenicillin, and related antibiotics
   3901..4005    -  promoter       AmpR promoter: bla
   4100..35      +  CDS            rop (fragment) (across the origin): Rop protein, which maintains plasmids at low copy number; rop
>Addgene plasmid #120333 | pMOD3-mCardinal-nat | depositor full sequence | sequence record 232272 | pMOD3-mCardinal-nat
TCGCGCGTTTCGGTGATGACGGTGAAAACCTCTGACACATGCAGCTCCCGGAGACGGTCACAGCTTGTCT
GTAAGCGGATGCCGGGAGCAGACAAGCCCGTCAGGGCGCGTCAGCGGGTGTTGGCGGGTGTCGGGGCTGG
CTTAACTATGCGGCATCAGAGCAGATTGTACTGAGAGTGCACCATATGCGGTGTGAAATACCGCACAGAT
GCGTAAGGAGAAAATACCGCATCAGGCGCCATTCGCCATTCAGGCTGCGCAACTGTTGGGAAGGGCGATC
GGTGCGGGCCTCTTCGCTATTACGACAGCTGTCTCTTATACACATCTCAACCATCATCGATGAATTTTCT
CGGGTGTTCTCGCATATTGGCTCGAATTCTAAGGAGGAAAAAAAATGGTGAGTAAAGGCGAAGAACTGAT
CAAAGAAAACATGCACATGAAACTGTATATGGAAGGCACTGTGAACAACCACCACTTTAAATGCACCAGC
GAAGGTGAAGGTAAACCCTATGAGGGCACCCAGACACAGCGTATTAAGGTTGTGGAGGGTGGCCCGCTGC
CTTTTGCTTTCGACATCTTGGCAACCTGCTTTATGTACGGTTCTAAAACCTTCATTAACCATACCCAGGG
TATTCCTGACTTTTTCAAACAGTCTTTCCCGGAGGGCTTCACGTGGGAACGCGTAACGACCTATGAGGAC
GGTGGTGTTCTGACCGTAACGCAGGATACCAGCCTCCAGGACGGCTGCCTGATTTATAATGTTAAACTGC
GTGGCGTTAACTTCCCCTCCAATGGCCCAGTGATGCAGAAAAAGACCCTCGGCTGGGAAGCCTCGACCGA
AACCCTTTATCCGGCCGACGGTGGTCTTGAGGGCCGTTGCGACATGGCCCTTAAACTTGTGGGCGGCGGT
CATCTTCATTGCAACCTCAAAACCACCTATCGTAGCAAAAAACCGGCTAAAAACCTCAAGATGCCTGGAG
TGTATTTCGTTGACCGCCGCCTGGAACGCATTAAGGAAGCAGATAACGAGACCTATGTGGAACAGCATGA
AGTCGCGGTCGCACGTTACTGCGATCTGCCGTCCAAACTGGGTCATAAACTTAACGGCATGGACGAACTT
TACAAATAAGTCGACGGAGGACAGTAATGGGTACGACCCTTGATGACACGGCTTATCGGTATCGCACCTC
TGTCCCGGGTGACGCCGAAGCCATCGAAGCACTGGATGGGTCCTTCACCACCGACACCGTCTTCCGTGTC
ACCGCAACCGGTGACGGCTTCACCCTGCGGGAGGTGCCGGTTGACCCGCCCCTGACCAAGGTGTTTCCGG
ACGACGAAAGCGATGACGAATCGGACGATGGTGAAGACGGTGATCCGGACTCCCGGACGTTCGTCGCGTA
TGGTGACGATGGCGACCTGGCAGGCTTCGTGGTCGTCAGCTATAGCGGCTGGAACCGCCGTCTGACCGTC
GAAGACATCGAAGTCGCACCAGAACACCGTGGTCACGGTGTCGGTCGTGCATTGATGGGTTTAGCAACGG
AATTTGCCCGTGAACGTGGTGCAGGTCACCTCTGGCTGGAAGTCACCAACGTCAACGCACCGGCGATCCA
CGCGTATCGTCGTATGGGGTTCACCCTCTGCGGCCTGGACACCGCCCTGTACGACGGCACGGCCAGCGAT
GGCGAACAGGCGCTCTACATGAGCATGCCCTGCCCGTAAAAGCTTTAAAAGCCTTATATATTCTTTTTTT
TCTTATAAAACTTAAAACCTTAGAGGCTATTTAAGTTGCTGATTTATATTAATTTTATTGTTCAAACATG
AGAGCTTAGTACGTGAAACATGAGAGCTTAGTACGTTAGCCATGAGAGCTTAGTACGTTAGCCATGAGGG
TTTAGTTCGTTAAACATGAGAGCTTAGTACGTTAAACATGAGAGCTTAGTACGTGAAACATGAGAGCTTA
GTACGTACTATCAACAGGTTGAACTGCCAACGACTACGCACTAGCCAACAAGAGCTTCAGGGTTGAGATG
TGTATAAGAGACAGCTGTCTTAATGAATCGGCCAACGCGCGGGGAGAGGCGGTTTGCGTATTGGGCGCTC
TTCCGCTTCCTCGCTCACTGACTCGCTGCGCTCGGTCGTTCGGCTGCGGCGAGCGGTATCAGCTCACTCA
AAGGCGGTAATACGGTTATCCACAGAATCAGGGGATAACGCAGGAAAGAACATGTGAGCAAAAGGCCAGC
AAAAGGCCAGGAACCGTAAAAAGGCCGCGTTGCTGGCGTTTTTCCATAGGCTCCGCCCCCCTGACGAGCA
TCACAAAAATCGACGCTCAAGTCAGAGGTGGCGAAACCCGACAGGACTATAAAGATACCAGGCGTTTCCC
CCTGGAAGCTCCCTCGTGCGCTCTCCTGTTCCGACCCTGCCGCTTACCGGATACCTGTCCGCCTTTCTCC
CTTCGGGAAGCGTGGCGCTTTCTCATAGCTCACGCTGTAGGTATCTCAGTTCGGTGTAGGTCGTTCGCTC
CAAGCTGGGCTGTGTGCACGAACCCCCCGTTCAGCCCGACCGCTGCGCCTTATCCGGTAACTATCGTCTT
GAGTCCAACCCGGTAAGACACGACTTATCGCCACTGGCAGCAGCCACTGGTAACAGGATTAGCAGAGCGA
GGTATGTAGGCGGTGCTACAGAGTTCTTGAAGTGGTGGCCTAACTACGGCTACACTAGAAGGACAGTATT
TGGTATCTGCGCTCTGCTGAAGCCAGTTACCTTCGGAAAAAGAGTTGGTAGCTCTTGATCCGGCAAACAA
ACCACCGCTGGTAGCGGTGGTTTTTTTGTTTGCAAGCAGCAGATTACGCGCAGAAAAAAAGGATCTCAAG
AAGATCCTTTGATCTTTTCTACGGGGTCTGACGCTCAGTGGAACGAAAACTCACGTTAAGGGATTTTGGT
CATGAGATTATCAAAAAGGATCTTCACCTAGATCCTTTTAAATTAAAAATGAAGTTTTAAATCAATCTAA
AGTATATATGAGTAAACTTGGTCTGACAGTTACCAATGCTTAATCAGTGAGGCACCTATCTCAGCGATCT
GTCTATTTCGTTCATCCATAGTTGCCTGACTCCCCGTCGTGTAGATAACTACGATACGGGAGGGCTTACC
ATCTGGCCCCAGTGCTGCAATGATACCGCGAGACCCACGCTCACCGGCTCCAGATTTATCAGCAATAAAC
CAGCCAGCCGGAAGGGCCGAGCGCAGAAGTGGTCCTGCAACTTTATCCGCCTCCATCCAGTCTATTAATT
GTTGCCGGGAAGCTAGAGTAAGTAGTTCGCCAGTTAATAGTTTGCGCAACGTTGTTGCCATTGCTACAGG
CATCGTGGTGTCACGCTCGTCGTTTGGTATGGCTTCATTCAGCTCCGGTTCCCAACGATCAAGGCGAGTT
ACATGATCCCCCATGTTGTGCAAAAAAGCGGTTAGCTCCTTCGGTCCTCCGATCGTTGTCAGAAGTAAGT
TGGCCGCAGTGTTATCACTCATGGTTATGGCAGCACTGCATAATTCTCTTACTGTCATGCCATCCGTAAG
ATGCTTTTCTGTGACTGGTGAGTACTCAACCAAGTCATTCTGAGAATAGTGTATGCGGCGACCGAGTTGC
TCTTGCCCGGCGTCAATACGGGATAATACCGCGCCACATAGCAGAACTTTAAAAGTGCTCATCATTGGAA
AACGTTCTTCGGGGCGAAAACTCTCAAGGATCTTACCGCTGTTGAGATCCAGTTCGATGTAACCCACTCG
TGCACCCAACTGATCTTCAGCATCTTTTACTTTCACCAGCGTTTCTGGGTGAGCAAAAACAGGAAGGCAA
AATGCCGCAAAAAAGGGAATAAGGGCGACACGGAAATGTTGAATACTCATACTCTTCCTTTTTCAATATT
ATTGAAGCATTTATCAGGGTTATTGTCTCATGAGCGGATACATATTTGAATGTATTTAGAAAAATAAACA
AATAGGGGTTCCGCGCACATTTCCCCGAAAAGTGCCACCTGACGTCTAAGAAACCATTATTATCATGACA
TTAACCTATAAAAATAGGCGTATCACGAGGCCCTTTCGTC
