Features (pLannotate 1.2.2; 12 found; start..end, strand, type, name):
    137..236     +  misc_feature   bom (fragment): basis of mobility region from pBR322
    242..311     -  CDS            lacZα (fragment): LacZα fragment of β-galactosidase; lacZ fragment
    309..327     +  misc_feature   Tn5 ME: hyperactive mosaic end for Tn5 transposase recognition (Reznikoff et al., 2004)
    395..1126    +  CDS            mNeptune2: mNeptune2 is a basic (constitutively fluorescent) red fluorescent protein published in 2014, derived from Entacmaea quadricolor. It is reported to be a rapidly-maturing monomer with high acid sensitivity.
   1153..1716    +  CDS            sta: STA_STRLA - Experimental evidence at protein level: Swiss-Prot protein existence level 1. Involved in resistance to streptothricin, a broad-spectrum antibiotic produced by streptomycetes. Detoxifies streptothricin via acetylation of the beta amino group of the first beta-lysyl moiety of streptothricin. From Streptomyces lavendulae.
   1717..1987    -  rep_origin     R6K γ ori (fragment): γ replication origin from E. coli plasmid R6K; requires the R6K initiator protein pi for replication
   2026..2044    -  misc_feature   Tn5 ME: hyperactive mosaic end for Tn5 transposase recognition (Reznikoff et al., 2004)
   2050..2098    -  CDS            lacI (fragment): lac repressor; lacI; The lac repressor binds to the lac operator to inhibit transcription in E. coli. This inhibition can be relieved by adding lactose or isopropyl-β-D-thiogalactopyranoside (IPTG).
   2281..2869    -  rep_origin     ori: high-copy-number ColE1/pMB1/pBR322/pUC origin of replication
   3040..3900    -  CDS            AmpR: β-lactamase; bla; confers resistance to ampicillin, carbenicillin, and related antibiotics
   3901..4005    -  promoter       AmpR promoter: bla
   4100..35      +  CDS            rop (fragment) (across the origin): Rop protein, which maintains plasmids at low copy number; rop
>Addgene plasmid #120333 | pMOD3-mCardinal-nat | addgene full sequence | sequence record 232273 | Addgene NGS Result
TCGCGCGTTTCGGTGATGACGGTGAAAACCTCTGACACATGCAGCTCCCGGAGACGGTCACAGCTTGTCT
GTAAGCGGATGCCGGGAGCAGACAAGCCCGTCAGGGCGCGTCAGCGGGTGTTGGCGGGTGTCGGGGCTGG
CTTAACTATGCGGCATCAGAGCAGATTGTACTGAGAGTGCACCATATGCGGTGTGAAATACCGCACAGAT
GCGTAAGGAGAAAATACCGCATCAGGCGCCATTCGCCATTCAGGCTGCGCAACTGTTGGGAAGGGCGATC
GGTGCGGGCCTCTTCGCTATTACGACAGCTGTCTCTTATACACATCTCAACCATCATCGATGAATTTTCT
CGGGTGTTCTCGCATATTGGCTCGAATTCTAAGGAGGAAAAAAAATGGTGAGTAAAGGCGAAGAACTGAT
CAAAGAAAACATGCACATGAAACTGTATATGGAAGGCACTGTGAACAACCACCACTTTAAATGCACCAGC
GAAGGTGAAGGTAAACCCTATGAGGGCACCCAGACACAGCGTATTAAGGTTGTGGAGGGTGGCCCGCTGC
CTTTTGCTTTCGACATCTTGGCAACCTGCTTTATGTACGGTTCTAAAACCTTCATTAACCATACCCAGGG
TATTCCTGACTTTTTCAAACAGTCTTTCCCGGAGGGCTTCACGTGGGAACGCGTAACGACCTATGAGGAC
GGTGGTGTTCTGACCGTAACGCAGGATACCAGCCTCCAGGACGGCTGCCTGATTTATAATGTTAAACTGC
GTGGCGTTAACTTCCCCTCCAATGGCCCAGTGATGCAGAAAAAGACCCTCGGCTGGGAAGCCTCGACCGA
AACCCTTTATCCGGCCGACGGTGGTCTTGAGGGCCGTTGCGACATGGCCCTTAAACTTGTGGGCGGCGGT
CATCTTCATTGCAACCTCAAAACCACCTATCGTAGCAAAAAACCGGCTAAAAACCTCAAGATGCCTGGAG
TGTATTTCGTTGACCGCCGCCTGGAACGCATTAAGGAAGCAGATAACGAGACCTATGTGGAACAGCATGA
AGTCGCGGTCGCACGTTACTGCGATCTGCCGTCCAAACTGGGTCATAAACTTAACGGCATGGACGAACTT
TACAAATAAGTCGACGGAGGACAGTAATGGGTACGACCCTTGATGACACGGCTTATCGGTATCGCACCTC
TGTCCCGGGTGACGCCGAAGCCATCGAAGCACTGGATGGGTCCTTCACCACCGACACCGTCTTCCGTGTC
ACCGCAACCGGTGACGGCTTCACCCTGCGGGAGGTGCCGGTTGACCCGCCCCTGACCAAGGTGTTTCCGG
ACGACGAAAGCGATGACGAATCGGACGATGGTGAAGACGGTGATCCGGATTCCCGGACGTTCGTCGCGTA
TGGTGACGATGGCGACCTGGCAGGCTTCGTGGTCGTCAGCTATAGCGGCTGGAACCGCCGTCTGACCGTC
GAAGACATCGAAGTCGCACCAGAACACCGTGGTCACGGTGTCGGTCGTGCATTGATGGGTTTAGCAACGG
AATTTGCCCGTGAACGTGGTGCAGGTCACCTCTGGCTGGAAGTCACCAACGTCAACGCACCGGCGATCCA
CGCGTATCGTCGTATGGGGTTCACCCTCTGCGGCCTGGACACCGCCCTGTACGACGGCACGGCCAGCGAT
GGCGAACAGGCGCTCTACATGAGCATGCCCTGCCCGTAAAAGCTTTAAAAGCCTTATATATTCTTTTTTT
TCTTATAAAACTTAAAACCTTAGAGGCTATTTAAGTTGCTGATTTATATTAATTTTATTGTTCAAACATG
AGAGCTTAGTACGTGAAACATGAGAGCTTAGTACGTTAGCCATGAGAGCTTAGTACGTTAGCCATGAGGG
TTTAGTTCGTTAAACATGAGAGCTTAGTACGTTAAACATGAGAGCTTAGTACGTGAAACATGAGAGCTTA
GTACGTACTATCAACAGGTTGAACTGCCAACGACTACGCACTAGCCAACAAGAGCTTCAGGGTTGAGATG
TGTATAAGAGACAGCTGTCTTAATGAATCGGCCAACGCGCGGGGAGAGGCGGTTTGCGTATTGGGCGCTC
TTCCGCTTCCTCGCTCACTGACTCGCTGCGCTCGGTCGTTCGGCTGCGGCGAGCGGTATCAGCTCACTCA
AAGGCGGTAATACGGTTATCCACAGAATCAGGGGATAACGCAGGAAAGAACATGTGAGCAAAAGGCCAGC
AAAAGGCCAGGAACCGTAAAAAGGCCGCGTTGCTGGCGTTTTTCCATAGGCTCCGCCCCCCTGACGAGCA
TCACAAAAATCGACGCTCAAGTCAGAGGTGGCGAAACCCGACAGGACTATAAAGATACCAGGCGTTTCCC
CCTGGAAGCTCCCTCGTGCGCTCTCCTGTTCCGACCCTGCCGCTTACCGGATACCTGTCCGCCTTTCTCC
CTTCGGGAAGCGTGGCGCTTTCTCATAGCTCACGCTGTAGGTATCTCAGTTCGGTGTAGGTCGTTCGCTC
CAAGCTGGGCTGTGTGCACGAACCCCCCGTTCAGCCCGACCGCTGCGCCTTATCCGGTAACTATCGTCTT
GAGTCCAACCCGGTAAGACACGACTTATCGCCACTGGCAGCAGCCACTGGTAACAGGATTAGCAGAGCGA
GGTATGTAGGCGGTGCTACAGAGTTCTTGAAGTGGTGGCCTAACTACGGCTACACTAGAAGAACAGTATT
TGGTATCTGCGCTCTGCTGAAGCCAGTTACCTTCGGAAAAAGAGTTGGTAGCTCTTGATCCGGCAAACAA
ACCACCGCTGGTAGCGGTGGTTTTTTTGTTTGCAAGCAGCAGATTACGCGCAGAAAAAAAGGATCTCAAG
AAGATCCTTTGATCTTTTCTACGGGGTCTGACGCTCAGTGGAACGAAAACTCACGTTAAGGGATTTTGGT
CATGAGATTATCAAAAAGGATCTTCACCTAGATCCTTTTAAATTAAAAATGAAGTTTTAAATCAATCTAA
AGTATATATGAGTAAACTTGGTCTGACAGTTACCAATGCTTAATCAGTGAGGCACCTATCTCAGCGATCT
GTCTATTTCGTTCATCCATAGTTGCCTGACTCCCCGTCGTGTAGATAACTACGATACGGGAGGGCTTACC
ATCTGGCCCCAGTGCTGCAATGATACCGCGAGACCCACGCTCACCGGCTCCAGATTTATCAGCAATAAAC
CAGCCAGCCGGAAGGGCCGAGCGCAGAAGTGGTCCTGCAACTTTATCCGCCTCCATCCAGTCTATTAATT
GTTGCCGGGAAGCTAGAGTAAGTAGTTCGCCAGTTAATAGTTTGCGCAACGTTGTTGCCATTGCTACAGG
CATCGTGGTGTCACGCTCGTCGTTTGGTATGGCTTCATTCAGCTCCGGTTCCCAACGATCAAGGCGAGTT
ACATGATCCCCCATGTTGTGCAAAAAAGCGGTTAGCTCCTTCGGTCCTCCGATCGTTGTCAGAAGTAAGT
TGGCCGCAGTGTTATCACTCATGGTTATGGCAGCACTGCATAATTCTCTTACTGTCATGCCATCCGTAAG
ATGCTTTTCTGTGACTGGTGAGTACTCAACCAAGTCATTCTGAGAATAGTGTATGCGGCGACCGAGTTGC
TCTTGCCCGGCGTCAATACGGGATAATACCGCGCCACATAGCAGAACTTTAAAAGTGCTCATCATTGGAA
AACGTTCTTCGGGGCGAAAACTCTCAAGGATCTTACCGCTGTTGAGATCCAGTTCGATGTAACCCACTCG
TGCACCCAACTGATCTTCAGCATCTTTTACTTTCACCAGCGTTTCTGGGTGAGCAAAAACAGGAAGGCAA
AATGCCGCAAAAAAGGGAATAAGGGCGACACGGAAATGTTGAATACTCATACTCTTCCTTTTTCAATATT
ATTGAAGCATTTATCAGGGTTATTGTCTCATGAGCGGATACATATTTGAATGTATTTAGAAAAATAAACA
AATAGGGGTTCCGCGCACATTTCCCCGAAAAGTGCCACCTGACGTCTAAGAAACCATTATTATCATGACA
TTAACCTATAAAAATAGGCGTATCACGAGGCCCTTTCGTC
